Addgene plasmid #207851: pCMV-PE6a
Purpose: Mammalian expression of PE6a prime editor
Depositing lab: David Liu. Depositing organization: Broad Institute. Publication: Phage-assisted evolution and protein engineering yield compact, efficient prime editors. Doman JL, Pandey S, Neugebauer ME, An M, Davis JR, Randolph PB, McElroy A, Gao XD, Raguram A, Richter MF, Everette KA, Banskota S, Tian K, Tao YA, Tolar J, Osborn MJ, Liu DR. Cell. 2023 Aug 31;186(18):3983-4002.e26. doi: 10.1016/j.cell.2023.07.039. PubMed 37657419.
Backbone
  Vector backbone: pCMV
  Vector type: Mammalian Expression
Growth in bacteria
  Bacterial resistance: Ampicillin, 100 μg/mL
  Growth temperature: 37°C
  Growth strain: NEB Stable
  Copy number: High Copy
Gene/Insert
  Gene/Insert name: PE6a (alt name: Cas9(R221K, N394K, H840A)-Ec48rt(E60K, K87E, E165D, D243N, R267I, E279K, K318E, K343N))
  Species: Synthetic
  Insert size (bp): 5586
  Mutation: Ec48rt(E60K, K87E, E165D, D243N, R267I, E279K, K318E, K343N)
  Tag / fusion protein: SV40 bpNLS (N terminal on insert); SV40 bpNLS, c-Myc NLS (C terminal on insert)
  Cloning method: Gibson Cloning
  Sequencing primers: 5′ T7-forward; 3′ BGH-reverse
Terms and licenses: Academic/Nonprofit Terms; Industry Terms: Not Available to Industry
How to cite: pCMV-PE6a was a gift from David Liu (Addgene plasmid # 207851 ; http://n2t.net/addgene:207851 ; RRID:Addgene_207851)
