[The description below was written by a language model from this plasmid's Addgene catalogue record and pLannotate feature annotations shown in this document.]
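Description:
pCMV-PE6a is a mammalian expression plasmid of about 9 kb, built on a pCMV backbone, that encodes the PE6a prime editor for transient expression in mammalian cells. It is propagated in E. coli through a high-copy ColE1/pUC-type origin and selected with ampicillin via the β-lactamase gene and its native promoter. The backbone also carries leftover cloning-vector sequences (a lac promoter/operator region with a CAP site, and fragments of lacI, bom, a multiple cloning site and the SV40 promoter) that have no evident role in the expression cassette.

The payload is a synthetic open reading frame of roughly 5.6 kb, driven by the human cytomegalovirus immediate-early enhancer and promoter and terminated by the bovine growth hormone polyadenylation signal. A T7 promoter lies between the CMV promoter and the coding sequence; it serves as a sequencing primer site and could in principle support in vitro transcription. According to the record, PE6a is a fusion of a Cas9 variant carrying R221K, N394K and H840A to an Ec48 reverse transcriptase carrying eight substitutions. H840A inactivates the HNH domain, which makes Cas9 a nickase as used in prime editing. The fusion is flanked by an SV40 bipartite nuclear localisation signal at the N terminus and by a further SV40 bipartite NLS plus a c-Myc NLS at the C terminus. The automated annotation labels the Cas9 portion as a "dCas9 fragment" spanning the sequence origin; this is a nearest-match call rather than a statement that the protein is catalytically dead, and the reverse transcriptase and NLS segments are not annotated separately. The plasmid contains no guide RNA cassette, so a prime editing guide RNA must be supplied separately.
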