Features (pLannotate 1.2.2; 15 found; start..end, strand, type, name):
   3479..3497    -  promoter       T7 promoter: promoter for bacteriophage T7 RNA polymerase
   3539..3742    -  promoter       CMV promoter: human cytomegalovirus (CMV) immediate early promoter
   3743..4122    -  enhancer       CMV enhancer: human cytomegalovirus immediate early enhancer
   4277..4321    +  misc_feature   bom (fragment): basis of mobility region from pBR322
   4392..4496    +  promoter       AmpR promoter: bla
   4497..5357    +  CDS            AmpR: β-lactamase; bla; confers resistance to ampicillin, carbenicillin, and related antibiotics
   5528..6116    +  rep_origin     ori: high-copy-number ColE1/pMB1/pBR322/pUC origin of replication
   6299..6391    +  CDS            lacI (fragment): lac repressor; lacI; The lac repressor binds to the lac operator to inhibit transcription in E. coli. This inhibition can be relieved by adding lactose or isopropyl-β-D-thiogalactopyranoside (IPTG).
   6404..6425    +  protein_bind   CAP binding site: CAP binding activates transcription in the presence of cAMP. E. coli catabolite activator protein
   6440..6470    +  promoter       lac promoter: promoter for the E. coli lac operon
   6478..6494    +  protein_bind   lac operator: The lac repressor binds to the lac operator to inhibit transcription in E. coli. This inhibition can be relieved by adding lactose or isopropyl-β-D-thiogalactopyranoside (IPTG). lac repressor encoded by lacI
   6543..6559    -  misc_feature   MCS (fragment): pBluescript multiple cloning site
   6564..6585    -  promoter       SV40 promoter (fragment): SV40 enhancer and early promoter
   6589..6813    -  polyA_signal   bGH poly(A) signal: bovine growth hormone polyadenylation signal
   8292..3408    -  CDS            dCas9 (fragment) (across the origin): catalytically dead mutant of the Cas9 endonuclease from the Streptococcus pyogenes Type II CRISPR/Cas system RNA-guided DNA-binding protein that lacks endonuclease activity due to the D10A mutation in the RuvC catalytic domain and the N863A mutation in the HNH catalytic domain
>Addgene plasmid #207851 | pCMV-PE6a | addgene full sequence | sequence record 450977 | Addgene NGS Result
GGGGCTGTCGAAGCCGCCGTACTTCTTAGGGTCCCAGTCCTTCTTTCTGGCGATCAGCTTATCGCTGTTC
CTCTTGGGCAGGATAGACTCTTTGCTGAAGCCGCCTGTCTGCACCTCGGTCTTTTTCACGATATTCACTT
GGGGCATGCTCAGCACTTTCCGCACGGTGGCAAAATCCCGGCCCTTATCCCACACGATCTCCCCGGTTTC
GCCGTTTGTCTCGATCAGAGGCCGCTTCCGGATCTCGCCGTTGGCCAGGGTAATCTCGGTCTTGAAAAAG
TTCATGATGTTGCTGTAGAAGAAGTACTTGGCGGTAGCCTTGCCGATTTCCTGCTCGCTCTTGGCGATCA
TCTTCCGCACGTCGTACACCTTGTAGTCGCCGTACACGAACTCGCTTTCCAGCTTAGGGTACTTTTTGAT
CAGGGCGGTTCCCACGACGGCGTTCAGGTAGGCGTCGTGGGCGTGGTGGTAGTTGTTGATCTCGCGCACT
TTGTAAAACTGGAAATCCTTCCGGAAATCGGACACCAGCTTGGACTTCAGGGTGATCACTTTCACTTCCC
GGATCAGCTTGTCATTCTCGTCGTACTTAGTGTTCATCCGGGAGTCCAGGATCTGTGCCACGTGCTTTGT
GATCTGCCGGGTTTCCACCAGCTGTCTCTTGATGAAGCCGGCCTTATCCAGTTCGCTCAGGCCGCCTCTC
TCGGCCTTGGTCAGATTGTCGAACTTTCTCTGGGTAATCAGCTTGGCGTTCAGCAGCTGCCGCCAGTAGT
TCTTCATCTTCTTCACGACCTCTTCGGAGGGCACGTTGTCGCTCTTGCCCCGGTTCTTGTCGCTTCTGGT
CAGCACCTTGTTGTCGATGGAGTCGTCCTTCAGAAAGCTCTGAGGCACGATAGCGTCCACATCGTAGTCG
GACAGCCGGTTGATGTCCAGTTCCTGGTCCACGTACATATCCCGCCCATTCTGCAGGTAGTACAGGTACA
GCTTCTCGTTCTGCAGCTGGGTGTTTTCCACGGGGTGTTCTTTCAGGATCTGGCTGCCCAGCTCTTTGAT
GCCCTCTTCGATCCGCTTCATTCTCTCGCGGCTGTTCTTCTGTCCCTTCTGGGTGGTCTGGTTCTCTCTG
GCCATTTCGATCACGATGTTCTCGGGCTTGTGCCGGCCCATCACTTTCACGAGCTCGTCCACCACCTTCA
CTGTCTGCAGGATGCCCTTCTTAATGGCGGGGCTGCCGGCCAGATTGGCAATGTGCTCGTGCAGGCTATC
GCCCTGGCCGGACACCTGGGCTTTCTGGATGTCCTCTTTAAAGGTCAGGCTGTCGTCGTGGATCAGCTGC
ATGAAGTTTCTGTTGGCGAAGCCGTCGGACTTCAGGAAATCCAGGATTGTCTTGCCGGACTGCTTGTCCC
GGATGCCGTTGATCAGCTTCCGGCTCAGCCTGCCCCAGCCGGTGTATCTCCGCCGCTTCAGCTGCTTCAT
CACTTTGTCGTCGAACAGGTGGGCATAGGTTTTCAGCCGTTCCTCGATCATCTCTCTGTCCTCAAACAGT
GTCAGGGTCAGCACGATATCTTCCAGAATGTCCTCGTTTTCCTCATTGTCCAGGAAGTCCTTGTCCTTGA
TAATTTTCAGCAGATCGTGGTATGTGCCCAGGGAGGCGTTGAACCGATCTTCCACGCCGGAGATTTCCAC
GGAGTCGAAGCACTCGATTTTCTTGAAGTAGTCCTCTTTCAGCTGCTTCACGGTCACTTTCCGGTTGGTC
TTGAACAGCAGGTCCACGATGGCCTTTTTCTGCTCGCCGCTCAGGAAGGCGGGCTTTCTCATTCCCTCGG
TCACGTATTTCACTTTGGTCAGCTCGTTATACACGGTGAAGTACTCGTACAGCAGGCTGTGCTTGGGCAG
CACCTTCTCGTTGGGCAGGTTCTTATCGAAGTTGGTCATCCGCTCGATGAAGCTCTGGGCGGAAGCGCCC
TTGTCCACCACTTCCTCGAAGTTCCAGGGGGTGATGGTTTCCTCGCTCTTTCTGGTCATCCAGGCGAATC
TGCTGTTTCCCCTGGCCAGAGGGCCCACGTAGTAGGGGATGCGGAAGGTCAGGATCTTCTCGATCTTTTC
CCGGTTGTCCTTCAGGAATGGGTAAAAATCTTCCTGCCGCCGCAGAATGGCGTGCAGCTCTCCCAGGTGG
ATCTGGTGGGGGATGCTGCCGTTGTCGAAGGTCCGCTGCTTCCGCAGCAGGTCCTCTCTCTTCAGCTTCA
CGAGCAGTTCCTCGGTGCCGTCCATCTTTTCCAGGATGGGCTTGATGAACTTGTAGAACTCTTCCTGGCT
GGCTCCGCCGTCAATGTAGCCGGCGTAGCCGTTCTTGCTCTGGTCGAAGAAAATCTCTTTGTACTTCTCA
GGCAGCTGCTGCCGCACGAGAGCTTTCAGCAGGGTCAGGTCCTGGTGGTGCTCGTCGTATCTCTTGATCA
TAGAGGCGCTCAGGGGGGCCTTGGTGATCTCGGTGTTCACTCTCAGGATGTCGCTCAGCAGGATGGCGTC
GGACAGGTTCTTGGCGGCCAGAAACAGGTCGGCGTACTGGTCGCCGATCTGGGCCAGCAGGTTGTCCAGG
TCGTCGTCGTAGGTGTCCTTGCTCAGCTGCAGTTTGGCATCCTCGGCCAGGTCGAAGTTGCTCTTGAAGT
TGGGGGTCAGGCCCAGGCTCAGGGCAATCAGGTTTCCGAACAGGCCATTCTTCTTCTCGCCGGGCAGCTG
GGCGATCAGATTTTCCAGCTTTCTGCTCTTGCTCAGTCTGGCAGACAGGATGGCCTTGGCGTCCACGCCG
CTGGCGTTGATGGGGTTTTCCTCGAACAGCTGGTTGTAGGTCTGCACCAGCTGGATGAACAGCTTGTCCA
CGTCGCTGTTGTCGGGGTTCAGGTCGCCCTCGATCAGGAAGTGGCCCCGGAACTTGATCATGTGGGCCAG
GGCCAGATAGATCAGCCGCAGGTCGGCCTTGTCGGTGCTGTCCACCAGTTTCTTTCTCAGGTGGTAGATG
GTGGGGTACTTCTCGTGGTAGGCCACCTCGTCCACGATGTTGCCGAAGATGGGGTGCCGCTCGTGCTTCT
TATCCTCTTCCACCAGGAAGGACTCTTCCAGTCTGTGGAAGAAGCTGTCGTCCACCTTGGCCATCTCGTT
GCTGAAGATCTCTTGCAGATAGCAGATCCGGTTCTTCCGTCTGGTGTATCTTCTTCTGGCGGTTCTCTTC
AGCCGGGTGGCCTCGGCTGTTTCGCCGCTGTCGAACAGCAGGGCTCCGATCAGGTTCTTCTTGATGCTGT
GCCGGTCGGTGTTGCCCAGCACCTTGAATTTCTTGCTGGGCACCTTGTACTCGTCGGTGATCACGGCCCA
GCCCACAGAGTTGGTGCCGATGTCCAGGCCGATGCTGTACTTCTTGTCGACTTTCCGCTTCTTCTTTGGT
GACTCGAACTCGCTTCCGTCGGCTGTCCGTTTCATGGTGGCGGCTCTCCCTATAGTGAGTCGTATTAGCG
GCCGCGGATCTCTAGCGGATCTGACGGTTCACTAAACCAGCTCTGCTTATATAGACCTCCCACCGTACAC
GCCTACCGCCCATTTGCGTCAATGGGGCGGAGTTGTTACGACATTTTGGAAAGTCCCGTTGATTTTGGTG
CCAAAACAAACTCCCATTGACGTCAATGGGGTGGAGACTTGGAAATCCCCGTGAGTCAAACCGCTATCCA
CGCCCATTGATGTACTGCCAAAACCGCATCACCATGGTAATAGCGATGACTAATACGTAGATGTACTGCC
AAGTAGGAAAGTCCCATAAGGTCATGTACTGGGCATAATGCCAGGCGGGCCATTTACCGTCATTGACGTC
AATAGGGGGCGTACTTGGCATATGATACACTTGATGTACTGCCAAGTGGGCAGTTTACCGTAAATACTCC
ACCCATTGACGTCAATGGAAAGTCCCTATTGGCGTTACTATGGGAACATACGTCATTATTGACGTCAATG
GGCGGGGGTCGTTGGGCGGTCAGCCAGGCGGGCCATTTACCGTAAGTTATGTAACGCGGAACTCCATATA
TGGGCTATGAACTAATGACCCCGTAATTGATTACTATTAATAACTAGTCAATAATCAATGTCAACGCGTA
TATCTGGCCCGTACATCGCGAAGCAGCGCAAAACGCCTAACCCTAAGCAGATTCTTCATGCAATTGTCGG
TCAAGCCTTGCCTTGTTGTAGCTTAAATTTTGCTCGCGCACTACTCAGCGACCTCCAACACACAAGCAGG
GAGCAGATACTGGCTTAACTATGCGGCATCAGAGCAGATTGTACTGAGAGTCGACCCTAGGGGATCGGGA
GATCGATCTCCCGATCCGTCGACGTCAGGTGGCACTTTTCGGGGAAATGTGCGCGGAACCCCTATTTGTT
TATTTTTCTAAATACATTCAAATATGTATCCGCTCATGAGACAATAACCCTGATAAATGCTTCAATAATA
TTGAAAAAGGAAGAGTATGAGTATTCAACATTTCCGTGTCGCCCTTATTCCCTTTTTTGCGGCATTTTGC
CTTCCTGTTTTTGCTCACCCAGAAACGCTGGTGAAAGTAAAAGATGCTGAAGATCAGTTGGGTGCACGAG
TGGGTTACATCGAACTGGATCTCAACAGCGGTAAGATCCTTGAGAGTTTTCGCCCCGAAGAACGTTTTCC
AATGATGAGCACTTTTAAAGTTCTGCTATGTGGCGCGGTATTATCCCGTATTGACGCCGGGCAAGAGCAA
CTCGGTCGCCGCATACACTATTCTCAGAATGACTTGGTTGAGTACTCACCAGTCACAGAAAAGCATCTTA
CGGATGGCATGACAGTAAGAGAATTATGCAGTGCTGCCATAACCATGAGTGATAACACTGCGGCCAACTT
ACTTCTGACAACGATCGGAGGACCGAAGGAGCTAACCGCTTTTTTGCACAACATGGGGGATCATGTAACT
CGCCTTGATCGTTGGGAACCGGAGCTGAATGAAGCCATACCAAACGACGAGCGTGACACCACGATGCCTG
TAGCAATGGCAACAACGTTGCGCAAACTATTAACTGGCGAACTACTTACTCTAGCTTCCCGGCAACAATT
AATAGACTGGATGGAGGCGGATAAAGTTGCAGGACCACTTCTGCGCTCGGCCCTTCCGGCTGGCTGGTTT
ATTGCTGATAAATCTGGAGCCGGTGAGCGTGGTTCTCGCGGTATCATTGCAGCACTGGGGCCAGATGGTA
AGCCCTCCCGTATCGTAGTTATCTACACGACGGGGAGTCAGGCAACTATGGATGAACGAAATAGACAGAT
CGCTGAGATAGGTGCCTCACTGATTAAGCATTGGTAACTGTCAGACCAAGTTTACTCATATATACTTTAG
ATTGATTTAAAACTTCATTTTTAATTTAAAAGGATCTAGGTGAAGATCCTTTTTGATAATCTCATGACCA
AAATCCCTTAACGTGAGTTTTCGTTCCACTGAGTGTCAGACCCCGTAGAAAAGATCAAAGGATCTTCTTG
AGATCCTTTTTTTCTGCGCGTAATCTGCTGCTTGCAAACAAAAAAACCACCGCTACCAGCGGTGGTTTGT
TTGCCGGATCAAGAGCTACCAACTCTTTTTCCGAAGGTAACTGGCTTCAGCAGAGCGCAGATACCAAATA
CTGTTCTTCTAGTGTAGCCGTAGTTAGGCCACCACTTCAAGAACTCTGTAGCACCGCCTACATACCTCGC
TCTGCTAATCCTGTTACCAGTGGCTGCTGCCAGTGGCGATAAGTCGTGTCTTACCGGGTTGGACTCAAGA
CGATAGTTACCGGATAAGGCGCAGCGGTCGGGCTGAACGGGGGGTTCGTGCACACAGCCCAGCTTGGAGC
GAACGACCTACACCGAACTGAGATACCTACAGCGTGAGCTATGAGAAAGCGCCACGCTTCCCGAAGGGAG
AAAGGCGGACAGGTATCCGGTAAGCGGCAGGGTCGGAACAGGAGAGCGCACGAGGGAGCTTCCAGGGGGA
AACGCCTGGTATCTTTATAGTCCTGTCGGGTTTCGCCACCTCTGACTTGAGCGTCGATTTTTGTGATGCT
CGTCAGGGGGGCGGAGCCTATGGAAAAACGCCAGCAACGCGGCCTTTTTACGGTTCCTGGCCTTTTGCTG
GCCTTTTGCTCACATGTTCTTTCCTGCGTTATCCCCTGATTCTGTGGATAACCGTATTACCGCCTTTGAG
TGAGCTGATACCGCTCGCCGCAGCCGAACGACCGAGCGCAGCGAGTCAGTGAGCGAGGAAGCGGAAGAGC
GCCCAATACGCAAACCGCCTCTCCCCGCGCGTTGGCCGATTCATTAATGCAGCTGGCACGACAGGTTTCC
CGACTGGAAAGCGGGCAGTGAGCGCAACGCAATTAATGTGAGTTAGCTCACTCATTAGGCACCCTAGGCT
TTACACTTTATGCTTCCGGCTCGTATGTTGTGTGGAATTGTGAGCGGATAACAATTTCACACAGGAAACA
GCTATGACCATGATTACGCCAAGCTCTAGCTAGAGGTCGACGGTATCGAGCCCCAGCTGGTTCTTTCCGC
CTCAGAAGCCATAGAGCCCACCGCATCCCCAGCATGCCTGCTATTGTCTTCCCAATCCTCCCCCTTGCTG
TCCTGCCCCACCCCACCCCCCAGAATAGAATGACACCTACTCAGACAATGCGATGCAATTTTCTCATTTT
ATTAGGAAAGGACAGTGGGAGTGGCACCTTCCAGGGTCAAGGAAGGCACGGGGGAGGGGCAAACAACAGA
TGGCTGGCAACTAGAAGGCACAGTCGAGGCTGATCAGCGGGTTTAAACTCAATGGTGATGGTGATGATGA
CCGGTTAGTCCAGCTTCACTCTCTTAGCGGCAGGGCCAGAGCCGACTTTCCTCTTCTTCTTGGGAGACTC
GAATTCGCTGCCGTCGGCGGTTCTTTTTGAGCCGCCAGACAGGGGCTTCAGGCTAGCCAGCCGGGACTTA
AAACATTCGAGCTTCTCTTTGAAGCTCTCGCTTCTGGTCAAGATGATCATCTTGTATCTGGTCAGATCAT
ACTTCCTCTTGTACCAGTGCTTGTTCTGATTGCCCTTGCTGTAGCTCAGCTCAAGGCTCTTGATAGCGGC
GTCGATCACGGCCACGTCCCGATTGCTAGGCATAGGCTTGATGGCCTGCAGCTGCTTTTTAAAGCTCTCG
TACTTCTCGTGGCCCACCCGGCCCAGCTCGTTCACTCTGCCCATGCATCTGTTGAATTCCTTTCTGTAGG
CCACGCTGGTCTTGGTGTTGTTCTTGGCGGCCAGCAGCTTCAAGTTGTGGATGCTGGCCCGGATGCGCTT
CACCTTATCAGAAGGCAGTCTGGGGCTGTCGTAGTCAACTATCAGGCCGTGCACCTTGATAGGCTCGCTG
CTACAGTGGAAGATCTTGGTCTTGTGCTTGTTGATGGGCAGGTTGTGCTCAGACAGCATCCGCTCGATGT
GGCTCTGCATCTGGCTGAAGTCGTAGTTGGAGATTTTAGAAGACACGGTGATGTCATCCACCAGTCTTGT
GTACACCAGTCCCTTTCTCTGGGCCCGCCGCACCACGTCGCCTTCCACGGCAAACAGGCACAGGGTGGCG
ATATAAGAGCTTGTCAGGGCTCCCTGGACCACGAAGTCGTCCTTTGTGCAGATATCGACCAGGTAATCCA
GGGCCTCATCTTTGATGTGCAGGATTTCCTCGAACACAGATCTGACCAGATCTCTATGGATGTTGTCGAA
GAAGTTGCTGATGTCCACTTTCAGTACGGTTTTGGCGCCGCAGTGGGCCTTGGCGCAGGACACGTAATCC
CGCTTCACATTGCTGTTCAGCACGTCATTTTTGCTAGGCACGGAGCCGAACAGAAAAGATGGGAACACCA
CCAGTTCCTTGAAGATTCTTTCGTTGATTCTGCTTTGCAGCAGCCGCATCTTAGGATGGAGGGAGTACAC
AATCCTCTTGCTGCCGTCGATCTTGGGGATTTTCTTCAGTGTGTATTTCTCGTCCAGGCTCAGTTCGGCG
ATAGCCTTCAGCTCCTCTACGCTGATGGACAGAGCTTTGCTCAGCTTCTCCAGGGTGGTAATAGGGGCAT
TAGATTTGCTGTATGGCTTGAACTTGTCCATGAACATGCCGTTCAGATTCAGTGTAACGTAAGGTCTTCC
GCTTCCGCCGCTAGAGCCTCCGCTCACCTTTCTTTTCTTCTTAGGGCTCTCGAATTCAGAGCCGTCGGCG
GTCCGCTTGCTGCCACCAGAGCTTCCGCCGGAGTCACCTCCCAGCTGAGACAGGTCGATCCGTGTCTCGT
ACAGGCCGGTGATGCTCTGGTGGATCAGGGTGGCGTCCAGCACCTCTTTGGTGCTGGTGTACCTCTTCCG
GTCGATGGTGGTGTCAAAGTACTTGAAGGCGGCAGGGGCTCCCAGATTGGTCAGGGTAAACAGGTGGATG
ATATTCTCGGCCTGCTCTCTGATGGGCTTATCCCGGTGCTTGTTGTAGGCGGACAGCACTTTGTCCAGAT
TAGCGTCGGCCAGGATCACTCTCTTGGAGAACTCGCTGATCTGCTCGATGATCTCGTCCAGGTAGTGCTT
GTGCTGTTCCACAAACAGCTGTTTCTGCTCATTATCCTCGGGGGAGCCCTTCAGCTTCTCATAGTGGCTG
GCCAGGTACAGGAAGTTCACATATTTGGAGGGCAGGGCCAGTTCGTTTCCCTTCTGCAGTTCGCCGGCAG
AGGCCAGCATTCTCTTCCGGCCGTTTTCCAGCTCGAACAGGGAGTACTTAGGCAGCTTGATGATCAGGTC
CTTTTTCACTTCTTTGTAGCCCTTGGCTTCCAGAAAGTCGATGGGATTCTTCTCGAAGCTGCTTCTTTCC
ATGATGGTGATCCCCAGCAGCTCTTTCACACTCTTCAGTTTCTTGGACTTGCCCTTTTCCACTTTGGCCA
CCACCAGCACAGAATAGGCCACGGT
